>Addgene plasmid #55217 | pFastBac TEV SNAPf Prescission TwinStrepII cloning vector with BioBrick polycistronic restriction sites (11-SNAP-V3) | depositor full sequence | sequence record 85602 | Full Sequence
GACCAGCCGCGTAACCTGGCAAAATCGGTTACGGTTGAGTAATAAATGGATGCCCTGCGTAAGCGGGTGT
GGGCGGACAATAAAGTCTTAAACTGAACAAAATAGATCTAAACTATGACAATAAAGTCTTAAACTAGACA
GAATAGTTGTAAACTGAAATCAGTCCAGTTATGCTGTGAAAAAGCATACTGGACTTTTGTTATGGCTAAA
GCAAACTCTTCATTTTCTGAAGTGCAAATTGCCCGTCGTATTAAAGAGGGGCGTGGCCAAGGGCATGGTA
AAGACTATATTCGCGGCGTTGTGACAATTTACCGAACAACTCCGCGGCCGGGAAGCCGATCTCGGCTTGA
ACGAATTGTTAGGTGGCGGTACTTGGGTCGATATCAAAGTGCATCACTTCTTCCCGTATGCCCAACTTTG
TATAGAGAGCCACTGCGGGATCGTCACCGTAATCTGCTTGCACGTAGATCACATAAGCACCAAGCGCGTT
GGCCTCATGCTTGAGGAGATTGATGAGCGCGGTGGCAATGCCCTGCCTCCGGTGCTCGCCGGAGACTGCG
AGATCATAGATATAGATCTCACTACGCGGCTGCTCAAACTTGGGCAGAACGTAAGCCGCGAGAGCGCCAA
CAACCGCTTCTTGGTCGAAGGCAGCAAGCGCGATGAATGTCTTACTACGGAGCAAGTTCCCGAGGTAATC
GGAGTCCGGCTGATGTTGGGAGTAGGTGGCTACGTCTCCGAACTCACGACCGAAAAGATCAAGAGCAGCC
CGCATGGATTTGACTTGGTCAGGGCCGAGCCTACATGTGCGAATGATGCCCATACTTGAGCCACCTAACT
TTGTTTTAGGGCGACTGCCCTGCTGCGTAACATCGTTGCTGCTCCATAACATCAAACATCGACCCACGGC
GTAACGCGCTTGCTGCTTGGATGCCCGAGGCATAGACTGTACAAAAAAACAGTCATAACAAGCCATGAAA
ACCGCCACTGCGCCGTTACCACCGCTGCGTTCGGTCAAGGTTCTGGACCAGTTGCGTGAGCGCATACGCT
ACTTGCATTACAGTTTACGAACCGAACAGGCTTATGTCAACTGGGTTCGTGCCTTCATCCGTTTCCACGG
TGTGCGTCACCCGGCAACCTTGGGCAGCAGCGAAGTCGAGGCATTTCTGTCCTGGCTGGCGAACGAGCGC
AAGGTTTCGGTCTCCACGCATCGTCAGGCATTGGCGGCCTTGCTGTTCTTCTACGGCAAGGTGCTGTGCA
CGGATCTGCCCTGGCTTCAGGAGATCGGAAGACCTCGGCCGTCGCGGCGCTTGCCGGTGGTGCTGACCCC
GGATGAAGTGGTTCGCATCCTCGGTTTTCTGGAAGGCGAGCATCGTTTGTTCGCCCAGGACTCTAGCTAT
AGTTCTAGTGGTTGGCTACGTATACTCCGGACTATTAATAGATCATGGAGATAATTAGCGGCCGCTTAAT
TAAAAATGATAACCATCTCGCAAATAAATAAGTATTTTACTGTTTTCGTAACAGTTTTGTAATAAAAAAA
CCTATAACTATTCCGGATTATTCATACCGTCCCACCATCGGGCGCGGATCCCTTTAAGAAGGAGATATAG
TTAACCTCTACTTCCAATCCGGCTCTGATAAAGACTGCGAGATGAAGCGCACGACGCTCGATTCGCCCCT
TGGCAAATTGGAACTGAGCGGTTGTGAGCAAGGTCTGCATCGTATCATCTTTCTGGGAAAGGGAACTAGT
GCAGCAGATGCAGTCGAGGTCCCGGCTCCTGCTGCCGTGCTTGGTGGTCCCGAGCCTTTGATGCAAGCTA
CCGCTTGGCTGAATGCATATTTCCATCAGCCAGAGGCGATCGAGGAGTTCCCCGTTCCCGCGCTCCATCA
TCCGGTTTTCCAACAGGAATCCTTCACCCGCCAGGTCCTGTGGAAGCTCCTGAAGGTCGTAAAGTTTGGT
GAAGTGATCTCATACAGTCACTTGGCCGCCCTGGCGGGCAACCCAGCCGCTACTGCTGCCGTTAAGACCG
CACTCAGTGGCAACCCTGTACCTATCCTGATCCCTTGTCATAGAGTCGTCCAAGGCGACCTGGACGTGGG
AGGTTACGAGGGCGGTCTGGCTGTGAAAGAATGGCTGTTGGCACATGAGGGCCATCGTCTGGGCAAACCT
GGCCTTGGACCCGCCGGTGGTTTGGAGGTACTGTTCCAGGGCCCGGGAGCTTCATGGTCTCACCCCCAAT
TTGAGAAAGGCGGTGGCAGCGGCGGCGGTAGCGGAGGTGGCAGCTGGTCACACCCACAATTCGAGAAATA
ACGGTCCGAAGCGCGCGGAATTCAAAGGCCTACGTCGACGAGCTCACTAGTCGCGGCCTCATGATCTCCT
AGGGGCCGCTTTCGAATCTAGAGCCTGCAGTCTCGAGGCATGCGGTACCAAGCTTGTCGAGAAGTACTAG
AGGATCATAATCAGCCATACCACATTTGTAGAGGTTTTACTTGCTTTAAAAAACCTCCCACACCTCCCCC
TGAACCTGAAACATAAAATGAATGCAATTGTTGTTGTTTACTTGTTTATTGCAGCTTATAATGGTTACAA
ATAAAGCAATAGCATCACAAATTTCACAAATAAAGCATTTTTTTCACTGCATTCTAGTTGTGGTTTGTCC
AAACTCATCAATGTATCTTATCATGTCTGGATCTGATCACTGCTTGAGCCTAGCGATCGCCCTGCAGGGG
AGATCCGAACCAGATAAGTGAAATCTAGTTCCAAACTATTTTGTCATTTTTAATTTTCGTATTAGCTTAC
GACGCTACACCCAGTTCCCATCTATTTTGTCACTCTTCCCTAAATAATCCTTAAAAACTCCATTTCCACC
CCTCCCAGTTCCCAACTATTTTGTCCGCCCACAGCGGGGCATTTTTCTTCCTGTTATGTTTTTAATCAAA
CATCCTGCCAACTCCATGTGACAAACCGTCATCTTCGGCTACTTTTTCTCTGTCACAGAATGAAAATTTT
TCTGTCATCTCTTCGTTATTAATGTTTGTAATTGACTGAATATCAACGCTTATTTGCAGCCTGAATGGCG
AATGGG
[124 nt withheld, positions 3087-3210]
C
[91 nt withheld, positions 3212-3302]
A
[49 nt withheld, positions 3304-3352]
CCTTTGACGTTGGAGTCCACGTTCTTT
[37 nt withheld, positions 3380-3416]
ACCCTATCTCGGTCTATTCTTTTGATTTATAAGGGATTTTGCCGATTTCGGCCTATTGGTTAAAAAATGA
GCTGATTTAACAAAAATTTAACGCGAATTTTAACAAACTATTAACGTTTACAATTTCAGGTGGCACTTTT
CGGGGAAATGTGCGCGGAACCCCTATTTGTTTATTTTTCTAAATACATTCAAATATGTATCCGCTCATGA
GACAATAACCCTGATAAATGCTTCAATACTATTGAAAAAGGAAGAGTATGAGTATTCAACATTTCCGTGT
CGCCCTTATTCCCTTTTTTGCGGCATTTTGCCTTCCTGTTTTTGCTCACCCAGAAACGCTGGTGAAAGTA
AAAGATGCTGAAGATCAGTTGGGTGCACGAGTGGGTTACATCGAACTGGATCTCAACAGCGGTAAGATCC
TTGAGAGTTTTCGCCCCGAAGAACGTTTTCCAATGATGAGCACTTTTAAAGTTCTGCTATGTGGCGCGGT
ATTATCCCGTATTGACGCCGGGCAAGAGCAACTCGGTCGCCGCATACACTATTCTCAGAATGACTTGGTT
GAGTACTCACCAGTCACAGAAAAGCATCTTACGGATGGCATGACAGTAAGAGAATTATGCAGTGCTGCCA
TAACCATGAGTGATAACACTGCGGCCAACTTACTTCTGACAACGATCGGAGGACCGAAGGAGCTAACCGC
TTTTTTGCACAACATGGGGGATCATGTAACTCGCCTTGATCGTTGGGAACCGGAGCTGAATGAAGCCATA
CCAAACGACGAGCGTGACACCACGATGCCTGTAGCAATGGCAACAACGTTGCGCAAACTATTAACTGGCG
AACTACTTACTCTAGCTTCCCGGCAACAATTAATAGACTGGATGGAGGCGGATAAAGTTGCAGGACCACT
TCTGCGCTCGGCCCTTCCGGCTGGCTGGTTTATTGCTGATAAATCTGGAGCCGGTGAGCGTGGGTCTCGC
GGTATCATTGCAGCACTGGGGCCAGATGGTAAGCCCTCCCGTATCGTAGTTATCTACACGACGGGGAGTC
AGGCAACTATGGATGAACGAAATAGACAGATCGCTGAGATAGGTGCCTCACTGATTAAGCATTGGTAACT
GTCAGACCAAGTTTACTCATATATACTTTAGATTGATTTAAAACTTCATTTTTAATTTAAAAGGATCTAG
GTGAAGATCCTTTTTGATAATCTCATGACCAAAATCCCTTAACGTGAGTTTTCGTTCCACTGAGCGTCAG
ACCCCGTAGAAAAGATCAAAGGATCTTCTTGAGATCCTTTTTTTCTGCGCGTAATCTGCTGCTTGCAAAC
AAAAAAACCACCGCTACCAGCGGTGGTTTGTTTGCCGGATCAAGAGCTACCAACTCTTTTTCCGAAGGTA
ACTGGCTTCAGCAGAGCGCAGATACCAAATACTGTCCTTCTAGTGTAGCCGTAGTTAGGCCACCACTTCA
AGAACTCTGTAGCACCGCCTACATACCTCGCTCTGCTAATCCTGTTACCAGTGGCTGCTGCCAGTGGCGA
TAAGTCGTGTCTTACCGGGTTGGACTCAAGACGATAGTTACCGGATAAGGCGCAGCGGTCGGGCTGAACG
GGGGGTTCGTGCACACAGCCCAGCTTGGAGCGAACGACCTACACCGAACTGAGATACCTACAGCGTGAGC
TATGAGAAAGCGCCACGCTTCCCGAAGGGAGAAAGGCGGACAGGTATCCGGTAAGCGGCAGGGTCGGAAC
AGGAGAGCGCACGAGGGAGCTTCCAGGGGGAAACGCCTGGTATCTTTATAGTCCTGTCGGGTTTCGCCAC
CTCTGACTTGAGCGTCGATTTTTGTGATGCTCGTCAGGGGGGCGGAGCCTATGGAAAAACGCCAGCAACG
CGGCCTTTTTACGGTTCCTGGCCTTTTGCTGGCCTTTTGCTCACATGTTCTTTCCTGCGTTATCCCCTGA
TTCTGTGGATAACCGTATTACCGCCTTTGAGTGAGCTGATACCGCTCGCCGCAGCCGAACGACCGAGCGC
AGCGAGTCAGTGAGCGAGGAAGCGGAAGAGGCGCGCCATGCGGTATTTTCTCCTTACGCATCTGTGCGGT
ATTTCACACCGCATATATGGTGCACTCTCAGTACAATCTGCTCTGATGCCGCATAGTTAAGCCAGTATAC
ACTCCGCTATCGCTACGTGACTGGGTCATGGCTGCGCCCCGACACCCGCCAACACCCGCTGACGCGCCCT
GACGGGCTTGTCTGCTCCCGGCATCCGCTTACAGACAAGCTGTGACCGTCTCCGGGAGCTGCATGTGTCA
GAGGTTTTCACCGTCATCACCGAAACGCGCGAGGCAGCTGCGGTAAAGCTCATCAGCGTGGTCGTGAAGC
GATTCACAGATGTCTGCCTGTTCATCCGCGTCCAGCTCGTTGAGTTTCTCCAGAAGCGTTAATGTCTGGC
TTCTGATAAAGCGGGCCATGTTAAGGGCGGTTTTTTCCTGTTTGGTCACTGATGCCTCCGTGTAAGGGGG
ATTTCTGTTCATGGGGGTAATGATACCGATGAAACGAGAGAGGATGCTCACGATACGGGTTACTGATGAT
GAACATGCCCGGTTACTGGAACGTTGTGAGGGTAAACAACTGGCGGTATGGATGCGGCGGGACCAG
Features (pLannotate 1.2.2; 17 found; start..end, strand, type, name):
     68..292     -  mobile_element Tn7R: mini-Tn7 element (right end of the Tn7 transposon) Tn7
    359..892     -  CDS            GmR: gentamycin acetyltransferase; aacC1; confers resistance to gentamycin
   1062..1090    -  promoter       Pc promoter: intI1 (promoter lies within the coding sequence); class 1 integron promoter
   1068..1415    -  CDS            YPR2_ECOLX (fragment): Protein predicted: Swiss-Prot protein existence level 4. From Escherichia coli.
   1473..1547    +  promoter       polyhedrin promoter (fragment): polh from Autographa californica; promoter for the baculovirus polyhedrin gene
   1637..2272    +  CDS            MGMT: MGMT_HUMAN - Experimental evidence at protein level: Swiss-Prot protein existence level 1. Involved in the cellular defense against the biological effects of O6-methylguanine (O6-MeG) and O4-methylthymine (O4-MeT) in DNA. Repairs the methylated nucleobase in DNA by stoichiometrically transferring the methyl group to a cysteine residue in the enzyme. This is a suicide reaction: the enzyme is irreversibly inactivated. From Homo sapiens (Human).
   2453..2536    +  CDS            large T antigen (fragment): large T antigen from SV40 (simian virus 40)
   2560..2693    +  polyA_signal   SV40 poly(A) signal: SV40 polyadenylation signal
   2738..2903    -  mobile_element Tn7L: mini-Tn7 element (left end of the Tn7 transposon) Tn7
   3066..3082    +  CDS            lacZα (fragment): LacZα fragment of β-galactosidase; lacZ fragment
   3087..3515    +  rep_origin     f1 ori (sequence partly withheld): f1 bacteriophage origin of replication; arrow indicates direction of (+) strand synthesis
   3569..3673    +  promoter       AmpR promoter: bla
   3674..4534    +  CDS            AmpR: β-lactamase; bla; confers resistance to ampicillin, carbenicillin, and related antibiotics
   4705..5293    +  rep_origin     ori: high-copy-number ColE1/pMB1/pBR322/pUC origin of replication
   5484..5622    -  misc_feature   bom: basis of mobility region from pBR322
   5724..5915    -  CDS            rop: Rop protein, which maintains plasmids at low copy number; rop
   5956..6066    +  CDS            mbeC (fragment): MBEC_ECOLX - Experimental evidence at protein level: Swiss-Prot protein existence level 1. Required for efficient mobilization of ColE1 plasmid and is thus essential to promote the specific transfer of the plasmid during conjugation. Probably functions by inducing DNA bending, helping the MbeA relaxase to melt the DNA around the nic site and cleave the phosphodiester bond. Binds specifically double-stranded DNA (dsDNA) containing the ColE1 oriT but does not recognize the inverted repeat (IR). From Escherichia coli.
