[The description below was written by a language model from this plasmid's Addgene catalogue record and pLannotate feature annotations shown in this document.]
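Description:
11-SNAP-V3 is an empty pFastBac-based cloning vector for insect-cell (baculovirus) expression, adapted for ligation-independent cloning and belonging to a series designed for building multiprotein expression constructs. In E. coli it is maintained through a ColE1/pMB1-type origin and selected with ampicillin via the bla gene. The catalogue lists it as high copy, although the annotation also detects rop and the bom region of pBR322, and an f1 origin is present as well.

The expression cassette sits between the Tn7R and Tn7L ends of a mini-Tn7 element, together with a gentamicin acetyltransferase gene driven by the integron Pc promoter. This arrangement is the standard pFastBac design: the whole Tn7-flanked segment can be transposed into a baculovirus shuttle genome (bacmid), with gentamicin resistance marking the transposed unit.

Within the element, the polyhedrin promoter, a very strong late baculoviral promoter, drives transcription toward an SV40 polyadenylation signal. An open reading frame supplying its own start codon is inserted by LIC at the linearised cloning site, placing it in frame with a C-terminal tag that is removable with TEV protease. The tag consists of SNAPf and TwinStrepII separated by a PreScission site. The feature table annotates SNAPf as human MGMT, the DNA repair enzyme from which the self-labelling SNAP tag was engineered, while the short protease sites and Strep tags are not individually annotated. SNAPf allows covalent labelling with benzylguanine substrates and TwinStrepII supports affinity purification.

BioBrick-style NotI, PacI, AsiSI and SbfI sites flank the open reading frame, so that cassettes can be subcloned and combined into polycistronic vectors for co-expressing recombinant complexes. The LIC primer tags are shared with the depositor's other vectors, so a single PCR product can be inserted into many of them.
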