Addgene plasmid #55217: pFastBac TEV SNAPf Prescission TwinStrepII cloning vector with BioBrick polycistronic restriction sites (11-SNAP-V3)
Purpose: (Empty Backbone)
Depositing lab: Scott Gradia. Depositing organization: University of California, Berkeley. Publication: MacroBac: New Technologies for Robust and Efficient Large-Scale Production of Recombinant Multiprotein Complexes. Gradia SD, Ishida JP, Tsai MS, Jeans C, Tainer JA, Fuss JO. Methods Enzymol. 2017;592:1-26. doi: 10.1016/bs.mie.2017.03.008. Epub 2017 May 15. PubMed 28668116.
Backbone
  Vector backbone: pFastBac
  Vector type: Insect Expression
  Tag / fusion protein: SNAPf (C terminal on backbone); TwinStrepII (C terminal on backbone)
Growth in bacteria
  Bacterial resistance: Ampicillin, 100 μg/mL
  Growth temperature: 37°C
  Growth strain: XL1 Blue
  Copy number: High Copy
Gene/Insert
  Cloning method: Ligation Independent Cloning
  Sequencing primers: 5′ LicBac dual V1 F (5'-cctataactattccggattattcataccgtc-3'); 3′ LicBac dual V1 Rv (5'-caggttcagggggaggtgtg-3')
Terms and licenses: Academic/Nonprofit Terms; Industry Terms: Not Available to Industry
Depositor comments: This plasmid is a LIC-adapted pFastBac vector. It uses the same PCR primer tags as with most of our other vectors, so one PCR product can be inserted into many different vectors at once.This vector has a TEV cleavable TwinStrepII-Prescission-Snapf tag on the C-terminus. Add the following tags to your PCR primers: LicV3 Forward Tag TTTAAGAAGGAGATATAGTTC (ORF needs to have ATG) LicV3 Reverse Tag GGATTGGAAGTAGAGGTTCTC Linearize this plasmid with HpaI and gel purify the product, then T4-treat with dCTP. For the PCR product, T4-treat with dGTP.Series 11 vectors have BioBrick restriction sites to facilitate subcloning reactions to make polycistronic expression vectors. NotI, PacI, AsiSI, and SbfI are the restriction enzyme sites that flank your open reading frame. For more information, please see our website: http://qb3.berkeley.edu/qb3/macrolab/
How to cite: pFastBac TEV SNAPf Prescission TwinStrepII cloning vector with BioBrick polycistronic restriction sites (11-SNAP-V3) was a gift from Scott Gradia (Addgene plasmid # 55217 ; http://n2t.net/addgene:55217 ; RRID:Addgene_55217)
