>Addgene plasmid #55217 | pFastBac TEV SNAPf Prescission TwinStrepII cloning vector with BioBrick polycistronic restriction sites (11-SNAP-V3) | addgene partial sequence | sequence record 90051 | Spect-R 5'-ACTTTGTTTTAGGGCGACTG-3'
TCGTTGCTGCTCCATAACATCAAACATCGACCCACGGCGTAACGCGCTTGCTGCTTGGATGCCCGAGGCA
TAGACTGTACAAAAAAACAGTCATAACAAGCCATGAAAACCGCCACTGCGCCGTTACCACCGCTGCGTTC
GGTCAAGGTTCTGGACCAGTTGCGTGAGCGCATACGCTACTTGCATTACAGTTTACGAACCGAACAGGCT
TATGTCAACTGGGTTCGTGCCTTCATCCGTTTCCACGGTGTGCGTCACCCGGCAACCTTGGGCAGCAGCG
AAGTCGAGGCATTTCTGTCCTGGCTGGCGAACGAGCGCAAGGTTTCGGTCTCCACGCATCGTCAGGCATT
GGCGGCCTTGCTGTTCTTCTACGGCAAGGTGCTGTGCACGGATCTGCCCTGGCTTCAGGAGATCGGAAGA
CCTCGGCCGTCGCGGCGCTTGCCGGTGGTGCTGACCCCGGATGAAGTGGTTCGCATCCTCGGTTTTCTGG
AAGGCGAGCATCGTTTGTTCGCCCAGGACTCTAGCTATAGTTCTAGTGGTTGGCTACGTATACTCCGGAC
TATTAATAGATCATGGAGATAATTAGCGGCCGCTTAATTAAAAATGATAACCATCTCGCAAATAAATAAG
TATTTTACTGTTTTCGTAACAGTTTTGTAATAAAAAAACCTATAACTATTCCGGATTATTCATACCGTCC
CACCATCGGGCGCGGATCCCTTTAAGAAGGAGATATAGTTAACCTCTACTTCCAATCCGGCTCTGATAAA
GACTGCGAGATGAAGCGCACGACGCTCGATTCGCCCCTTGGCAAATTGGAACTGAGCGGTTGTGAGCAAG
GTCTGCATCGTATCATCTTTCTGGGAAAGGGAACTAGTGCAGCAGATGCAGTCGAGGTCCCGGCTCCTGC
TGCCGTGCTTGGTGGTCCCGAGCCTTTGATGCAAGCTACCGCTTGGCTGAATGCATATTTCCATCAGCCA
GAGGCGATCGAGGAGTTCCCCGTTCCCGCGCTCCATCATCCGGTTTTCCAACAGGAATCCTTCACCCGCC
AGGTCCTGTGGAAGCTCCTGAAGGTCGTAAAGTTTGGTGAAGTGATCTCATACAGTCACTTGGCCGCCCT
GGCGGGCAACCCAGCCGCT
