>Addgene plasmid #55217 | pFastBac TEV SNAPf Prescission TwinStrepII cloning vector with BioBrick polycistronic restriction sites (11-SNAP-V3) | addgene partial sequence | sequence record 90052 | SV40pA-R 5'-GAAATTTGTGATGCTATTGC-3'
TTATAAGCTGCAATAAACAAGTAAACAACAACAATTGCATTCATTTTATGTTTCAGGTTCAGGGGGAGGT
GTGGGAGGTTTTTTAAAGCAAGTAAAACCTCTACAAATGTGGTATGGCTGATTATGATCCTCTAGTACTT
CTCGACAAGCTTGGTACCGCATGCCTCGAGACTGCAGGCTCTAGATTCGAAAGCGGCCCCTAGGAGATCA
TGAGGCCGCGACTAGTGAGCTCGTCGACGTAGGCCTTTGAATTCCGCGCGCTTCGGACCGTTATTTCTCG
AATTGTGGGTGTGACCAGCTGCCACCTCCGCTACCGCCGCCGCTGCCACCGCCTTTCTCAAATTGGGGGT
GAGACCATGAAGCTCCCGGGCCCTGGAACAGTACCTCCAAACCACCGGCGGGTCCAAGGCCAGGTTTGCC
CAGACGATGGCCCTCATGTGCCAACAGCCATTCTTTCACAGCCAGACCGCCCTCGTAACCTCCCACGTCC
AGGTCGCCTTGGACGACTCTATGACAAGGGATCAGGATAGGTACAGGGTTGCCACTGAGTGCGGTCTTAA
CGGCAGCAGTAGCGGCTGGGTTGCCCGCCAGGGCGGCCAAGTGACTGTATGAGATCACTTCACCAAACTT
TACGACCTTCAGGAGCTTCCACAGGACCTGGCGGGTGAAGGATTCCTGTTGGAAAACCGGATGATGGAGC
GCGGGAACGGGGAACTCCTCGATCGCCTCTGGCTGATGGAAATATGCATTCAGCCAAGCGGTAGCTTGCA
TCAAAGGCTCGGGACCACCAAGCACGGCAGCAGGAGCCGGGACCTCGACTGCATCTGCTGCACTAGTTCC
CTTTCCCAGAAAGATGATACGATGCAGACCTTGCTCACAACCGCTCAGTTCCAATTTGCCAAGGGGCGAA
TCGAGCGTCGTGCGCTTCATCTCGCAGTCTTTATCAGAGCCGGATTGGAAGTAGAGGTTAACTATATCTC
CTTCTTAAAGGGATCCGCGCCCGATGGTGGGACGGTATGAATAATCCGGAATAGTTATAGGTTTTTTTAT
TACAAAACTGTTACGAAAACAGTAAAATACTTATTTATTTGCGAGATGGTTATCATTTTTAATTAAGCGG
CCGCTAATTATCTCCATGATCTATTAATA
